Addgene plasmid #210141: lentiCRISPR v2-sgHSPC300-1
Purpose: knock out HSPC300 in mammalian cells
Depositing lab: Boyi Gan. Depositing organization: University of Texas MD Anderson Cancer Center. Publication: Actin cytoskeleton vulnerability to disulfide stress mediates disulfidptosis. Liu X, Nie L, Zhang Y, Yan Y, Wang C, Colic M, Olszewski K, Horbath A, Chen X, Lei G, Mao C, Wu S, Zhuang L, Poyurovsky MV, James You M, Hart T, Billadeau DD, Chen J, Gan B. Nat Cell Biol. 2023 Mar;25(3):404-414. doi: 10.1038/s41556-023-01091-2. Epub 2023 Feb 6. PubMed 36747082.
Backbone
  Vector backbone: lentiCRISPR v2
  Backbone manufacturer: Feng Zhang
  Backbone size w/o insert (bp): 12000
  Total vector size (bp): 12000
  Vector type: CRISPR
  Selectable markers: Puromycin
Growth in bacteria
  Bacterial resistance: Ampicillin, 100 μg/mL
  Growth temperature: 37°C
  Growth strain: NEB Stable
  Copy number: High Copy
Gene/Insert
  Gene/Insert name: Protein BRICK1 (alt names: HSPC300; BRK1)
  gRNA/shRNA sequence: GCGGGAGATTCACCAGGACT
  Species: H. sapiens (human)
  GenBank ID: NM_018462.5
  Entrez Gene: BRK1 (a.k.a. C3orf10, HSPC300, MDS027, hHBrk1)
Terms and licenses: Academic/Nonprofit Terms; Industry Terms: Not Available to Industry
How to cite: lentiCRISPR v2-sgHSPC300-1 was a gift from Boyi Gan (Addgene plasmid # 210141 ; http://n2t.net/addgene:210141 ; RRID:Addgene_210141)
