[The description below was written by a language model from this plasmid's Addgene catalogue record and pLannotate feature annotations shown in this document.]
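Description:
lentiCRISPR v2-sgHSPC300-1 is a third-generation-style, self-inactivating HIV-1 lentiviral CRISPR plasmid built on the lentiCRISPR v2 backbone and designed to knock out human HSPC300 (BRK1, Protein BRICK1) in mammalian cells. It is propagated in E. coli through a high-copy ColE1/pUC-type origin with ampicillin resistance (AmpR), and it also carries an f1 origin. Outside the viral region, the backbone holds an SV40/EM7-driven BleoR cassette with an SV40 poly(A) signal. The catalogue lists a rounded size of 12,000 bp, whereas the sequenced record is 13,013 nt.

The viral genome is transcribed from a CMV enhancer/promoter fused to a truncated 5' LTR. It includes the Ψ packaging signal with a gag fragment, the RRE for Rev-dependent nuclear export, and the cPPT/CTS, and it ends in a ΔU3 3' LTR followed by a bGH poly(A) signal. Two expression units sit between the LTRs. A human U6 RNA polymerase III promoter drives a single guide RNA made up of the HSPC300-targeting spacer joined to the Streptococcus pyogenes gRNA scaffold. An EF-1α core promoter drives S. pyogenes Cas9, followed in the same unit by puromycin N-acetyltransferase, with a WPRE downstream to enhance transcript expression. The element linking Cas9 to PuroR is not annotated in the feature table.

Because guide, nuclease and selection marker are delivered together, a single transduction followed by puromycin selection yields cells in which Cas9 cuts the BRK1 locus. The "-1" in the name suggests it is one of several guides against this gene, and the associated study concerns actin cytoskeleton vulnerability to disulfide stress in disulfidptosis.
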