Features (pLannotate 1.2.2; 33 found; start..end, strand, type, name):
      2..201     +  promoter       CMV promoter: human cytomegalovirus (CMV) immediate early promoter
    219..399     +  LTR            5' LTR (truncated): truncated 5' long terminal repeat (LTR) from HIV-1
    446..571     +  misc_feature   HIV-1 Ψ: packaging signal of human immunodeficiency virus type 1
    555..918     +  CDS            HIV-1 gag (fragment): gag protein from human immunodeficiency virus 1; gag
   1064..1297    +  misc_feature   RRE: The Rev response element (RRE) of HIV-1 allows for Rev-dependent mRNA export from the nucleus to the cytoplasm.
   1674..1774    +  CDS            Rev (fragment): human immunodeficiency virus 1 (HIV-1) Rev protein; rev; enhances nuclear export of unspliced and incompletely spliced viral mRNAs
   1824..1941    +  misc_feature   cPPT/CTS: central polypurine tract and central termination sequence of HIV-1
   1992..2232    +  promoter       U6 promoter: RNA polymerase III promoter for human U6 snRNA
   2262..2337    +  misc_RNA       gRNA scaffold: guide RNA scaffold for the Streptococcus pyogenes CRISPR/Cas9 system
   2355..2373    +  CDS            small t antigen (fragment): SV40 (simian virus 40) small t antigen
   2399..2610    +  promoter       EF-1α core promoter: core promoter for human elongation factor EF-1α
   2635..6738    +  CDS            Cas9: Cas9 (Csn1) endonuclease from the Streptococcus pyogenes Type II CRISPR/Cas system generates RNA-guided double strand breaks in DNA
   6876..7473    +  CDS            PuroR (fragment): puromycin N-acetyltransferase; pac from Streptomyces; confers resistance to puromycin
   7489..8077    +  misc_feature   WPRE: woodchuck hepatitis virus posttranscriptional regulatory element
   8128..8147    +  misc_feature   cPPT/CTS (fragment): central polypurine tract and central termination sequence of HIV-1
   8149..8382    +  LTR            3' LTR (ΔU3): self-inactivating 3' long terminal repeat (LTR) from HIV-1
   8414..8638    +  polyA_signal   bGH poly(A) signal: bovine growth hormone polyadenylation signal
   8642..8663    +  promoter       SV40 promoter (fragment): SV40 enhancer and early promoter
   8684..9112    +  rep_origin     f1 ori (sequence partly withheld): f1 bacteriophage origin of replication; arrow indicates direction of (+) strand synthesis
   9126..9455    +  promoter       SV40 promoter: SV40 enhancer and early promoter
   9503..9550    +  promoter       EM7 promoter: synthetic bacterial promoter&nbsp
   9569..9943    +  CDS            BleoR: antibiotic-binding protein; Sh ble from Streptoalloteichus hindustanus; confers resistance to bleomycin, phleomycin, and Zeocin™
   9953..10078   +  CDS            ble (fragment): BLE_KLEPN - Experimental evidence at protein level: Swiss-Prot protein existence level 1. Binding protein with a strong affinity to the bleomycin family of antibiotics. Binds to CL990; an antimitotic-antibiotic compound. From Klebsiella pneumoniae.
  10073..10194   +  polyA_signal   SV40 poly(A) signal: SV40 polyadenylation signal
  10265..10287   -  protein_bind   lac operator (fragment): The lac repressor binds to the lac operator to inhibit transcription in E. coli. This inhibition can be relieved by adding lactose or isopropyl-β-D-thiogalactopyranoside (IPTG). lac repressor encoded by lacI
  10291..10321   -  promoter       lac promoter: promoter for the E. coli lac operon
  10336..10357   -  protein_bind   CAP binding site: CAP binding activates transcription in the presence of cAMP. E. coli catabolite activator protein
  10370..10462   -  CDS            lacI (fragment): lac repressor; lacI; The lac repressor binds to the lac operator to inhibit transcription in E. coli. This inhibition can be relieved by adding lactose or isopropyl-β-D-thiogalactopyranoside (IPTG).
  10645..11233   -  rep_origin     ori: high-copy-number ColE1/pMB1/pBR322/pUC origin of replication
  11404..12264   -  CDS            AmpR: β-lactamase; bla; confers resistance to ampicillin, carbenicillin, and related antibiotics
  12265..12369   -  promoter       AmpR promoter: bla
  12428..12480   -  misc_feature   bom (fragment): basis of mobility region from pBR322
  12635..1       +  enhancer       CMV enhancer (across the origin): human cytomegalovirus immediate early enhancer
>Addgene plasmid #210141 | lentiCRISPR v2-sgHSPC300-1 | addgene full sequence | sequence record 413629 | Addgene NGS Result
GGTGATGCGGTTTTGGCAGTACATCAATGGGCGTGGATAGCGGTTTGACTCACGGGGATTTCCAAGTCTC
CACCCCATTGACGTCAATGGGAGTTTGTTTTGGCACCAAAATCAACGGGACTTTCCAAAATGTCGTAACA
ACTCCGCCCCATTGACGCAAATGGGCGGTAGGCGTGTACGGTGGGAGGTCTATATAAGCAGCGCGTTTTG
CCTGTACTGGGTCTCTCTGGTTAGACCAGATCTGAGCCTGGGAGCTCTCTGGCTAACTAGGGAACCCACT
GCTTAAGCCTCAATAAAGCTTGCCTTGAGTGCTTCAAGTAGTGTGTGCCCGTCTGTTGTGTGACTCTGGT
AACTAGAGATCCCTCAGACCCTTTTAGTCAGTGTGGAAAATCTCTAGCAGTGGCGCCCGAACAGGGACTT
GAAAGCGAAAGGGAAACCAGAGGAGCTCTCTCGACGCAGGACTCGGCTTGCTGAAGCGCGCACGGCAAGA
GGCGAGGGGCGGCGACTGGTGAGTACGCCAAAAATTTTGACTAGCGGAGGCTAGAAGGAGAGAGATGGGT
GCGAGAGCGTCAGTATTAAGCGGGGGAGAATTAGATCGCGATGGGAAAAAATTCGGTTAAGGCCAGGGGG
AAAGAAAAAATATAAATTAAAACATATAGTATGGGCAAGCAGGGAGCTAGAACGATTCGCAGTTAATCCT
GGCCTGTTAGAAACATCAGAAGGCTGTAGACAAATACTGGGACAGCTACAACCATCCCTTCAGACAGGAT
CAGAAGAACTTAGATCATTATATAATACAGTAGCAACCCTCTATTGTGTGCATCAAAGGATAGAGATAAA
AGACACCAAGGAAGCTTTAGACAAGATAGAGGAAGAGCAAAACAAAAGTAAGACCACCGCACAGCAAGCG
GCCGCTGATCTTCAGACCTGGAGGAGGAGATATGAGGGACAATTGGAGAAGTGAATTATATAAATATAAA
GTAGTAAAAATTGAACCATTAGGAGTAGCACCCACCAAGGCAAAGAGAAGAGTGGTGCAGAGAGAAAAAA
GAGCAGTGGGAATAGGAGCTTTGTTCCTTGGGTTCTTGGGAGCAGCAGGAAGCACTATGGGCGCAGCGTC
AATGACGCTGACGGTACAGGCCAGACAATTATTGTCTGGTATAGTGCAGCAGCAGAACAATTTGCTGAGG
GCTATTGAGGCGCAACAGCATCTGTTGCAACTCACAGTCTGGGGCATCAAGCAGCTCCAGGCAAGAATCC
TGGCTGTGGAAAGATACCTAAAGGATCAACAGCTCCTGGGGATTTGGGGTTGCTCTGGAAAACTCATTTG
CACCACTGCTGTGCCTTGGAATGCTAGTTGGAGTAATAAATCTCTGGAACAGATTTGGAATCACACGACC
TGGATGGAGTGGGACAGAGAAATTAACAATTACACAAGCTTAATACACTCCTTAATTGAAGAATCGCAAA
ACCAGCAAGAAAAGAATGAACAAGAATTATTGGAATTAGATAAATGGGCAAGTTTGTGGAATTGGTTTAA
CATAACAAATTGGCTGTGGTATATAAAATTATTCATAATGATAGTAGGAGGCTTGGTAGGTTTAAGAATA
GTTTTTGCTGTACTTTCTATAGTGAATAGAGTTAGGCAGGGATATTCACCATTATCGTTTCAGACCCACC
TCCCAACCCCGAGGGGACCCGACAGGCCCGAAGGAATAGAAGAAGAAGGTGGAGAGAGAGACAGAGACAG
ATCCATTCGATTAGTGAACGGATCGGCACTGCGTGCGCCAATTCTGCAGACAAATGGCAGTATTCATCCA
CAATTTTAAAAGAAAAGGGGGGATTGGGGGGTACAGTGCAGGGGAAAGAATAGTAGACATAATAGCAACA
GACATACAAACTAAAGAATTACAAAAACAAATTACAAAAATTCAAAATTTTCGGGTTTATTACAGGGACA
GCAGAGATCCAGTTTGGTTAATTAAGGTACCGAGGGCCTATTTCCCATGATTCCTTCATATTTGCATATA
CGATACAAGGCTGTTAGAGAGATAATTAGAATTAATTTGACTGTAAACACAAAGATATTAGTACAAAATA
CGTGACGTAGAAAGTAATAATTTCTTGGGTAGTTTGCAGTTTTAAAATTATGTTTTAAAATGGACTATCA
TATGCTTACCGTAACTTGAAAGTATTTCGATTTCTTGGCTTTATATATCTTGTGGAAAGGACGAAACACC
GGCGGGAGATTCACCAGGACTGTTTTAGAGCTAGAAATAGCAAGTTAAAATAAGGCTAGTCCGTTATCAA
CTTGAAAAAGTGGCACCGAGTCGGTGCTTTTTTGAATTCGCTAGCTAGGTCTTGAAAGGAGTGGGAATTG
GCTCCGGTGCCCGTCAGTGGGCAGAGCGCACATCGCCCACAGTCCCCGAGAAGTTGGGGGGAGGGGTCGG
CAATTGATCCGGTGCCTAGAGAAGGTGGCGCGGGGTAAACTGGGAAAGTGATGTCGTGTACTGGCTCCGC
CTTTTTCCCGAGGGTGGGGGAGAACCGTATATAAGTGCAGTAGTCGCCGTGAACGTTCTTTTTCGCAACG
GGTTTGCCGCCAGAACACAGGACCGGTTCTAGAGCGCTGCCACCATGGACAAGAAGTACAGCATCGGCCT
GGACATCGGCACCAACTCTGTGGGCTGGGCCGTGATCACCGACGAGTACAAGGTGCCCAGCAAGAAATTC
AAGGTGCTGGGCAACACCGACCGGCACAGCATCAAGAAGAACCTGATCGGAGCCCTGCTGTTCGACAGCG
GCGAAACAGCCGAGGCCACCCGGCTGAAGAGAACCGCCAGAAGAAGATACACCAGACGGAAGAACCGGAT
CTGCTATCTGCAAGAGATCTTCAGCAACGAGATGGCCAAGGTGGACGACAGCTTCTTCCACAGACTGGAA
GAGTCCTTCCTGGTGGAAGAGGATAAGAAGCACGAGCGGCACCCCATCTTCGGCAACATCGTGGACGAGG
TGGCCTACCACGAGAAGTACCCCACCATCTACCACCTGAGAAAGAAACTGGTGGACAGCACCGACAAGGC
CGACCTGCGGCTGATCTATCTGGCCCTGGCCCACATGATCAAGTTCCGGGGCCACTTCCTGATCGAGGGC
GACCTGAACCCCGACAACAGCGACGTGGACAAGCTGTTCATCCAGCTGGTGCAGACCTACAACCAGCTGT
TCGAGGAAAACCCCATCAACGCCAGCGGCGTGGACGCCAAGGCCATCCTGTCTGCCAGACTGAGCAAGAG
CAGACGGCTGGAAAATCTGATCGCCCAGCTGCCCGGCGAGAAGAAGAATGGCCTGTTCGGAAACCTGATT
GCCCTGAGCCTGGGCCTGACCCCCAACTTCAAGAGCAACTTCGACCTGGCCGAGGATGCCAAACTGCAGC
TGAGCAAGGACACCTACGACGACGACCTGGACAACCTGCTGGCCCAGATCGGCGACCAGTACGCCGACCT
GTTTCTGGCCGCCAAGAACCTGTCCGACGCCATCCTGCTGAGCGACATCCTGAGAGTGAACACCGAGATC
ACCAAGGCCCCCCTGAGCGCCTCTATGATCAAGAGATACGACGAGCACCACCAGGACCTGACCCTGCTGA
AAGCTCTCGTGCGGCAGCAGCTGCCTGAGAAGTACAAAGAGATTTTCTTCGACCAGAGCAAGAACGGCTA
CGCCGGCTACATTGACGGCGGAGCCAGCCAGGAAGAGTTCTACAAGTTCATCAAGCCCATCCTGGAAAAG
ATGGACGGCACCGAGGAACTGCTCGTGAAGCTGAACAGAGAGGACCTGCTGCGGAAGCAGCGGACCTTCG
ACAACGGCAGCATCCCCCACCAGATCCACCTGGGAGAGCTGCACGCCATTCTGCGGCGGCAGGAAGATTT
TTACCCATTCCTGAAGGACAACCGGGAAAAGATCGAGAAGATCCTGACCTTCCGCATCCCCTACTACGTG
GGCCCTCTGGCCAGGGGAAACAGCAGATTCGCCTGGATGACCAGAAAGAGCGAGGAAACCATCACCCCCT
GGAACTTCGAGGAAGTGGTGGACAAGGGCGCTTCCGCCCAGAGCTTCATCGAGCGGATGACCAACTTCGA
TAAGAACCTGCCCAACGAGAAGGTGCTGCCCAAGCACAGCCTGCTGTACGAGTACTTCACCGTGTATAAC
GAGCTGACCAAAGTGAAATACGTGACCGAGGGAATGAGAAAGCCCGCCTTCCTGAGCGGCGAGCAGAAAA
AGGCCATCGTGGACCTGCTGTTCAAGACCAACCGGAAAGTGACCGTGAAGCAGCTGAAAGAGGACTACTT
CAAGAAAATCGAGTGCTTCGACTCCGTGGAAATCTCCGGCGTGGAAGATCGGTTCAACGCCTCCCTGGGC
ACATACCACGATCTGCTGAAAATTATCAAGGACAAGGACTTCCTGGACAATGAGGAAAACGAGGACATTC
TGGAAGATATCGTGCTGACCCTGACACTGTTTGAGGACAGAGAGATGATCGAGGAACGGCTGAAAACCTA
TGCCCACCTGTTCGACGACAAAGTGATGAAGCAGCTGAAGCGGCGGAGATACACCGGCTGGGGCAGGCTG
AGCCGGAAGCTGATCAACGGCATCCGGGACAAGCAGTCCGGCAAGACAATCCTGGATTTCCTGAAGTCCG
ACGGCTTCGCCAACAGAAACTTCATGCAGCTGATCCACGACGACAGCCTGACCTTTAAAGAGGACATCCA
GAAAGCCCAGGTGTCCGGCCAGGGCGATAGCCTGCACGAGCACATTGCCAATCTGGCCGGCAGCCCCGCC
ATTAAGAAGGGCATCCTGCAGACAGTGAAGGTGGTGGACGAGCTCGTGAAAGTGATGGGCCGGCACAAGC
CCGAGAACATCGTGATCGAAATGGCCAGAGAGAACCAGACCACCCAGAAGGGACAGAAGAACAGCCGCGA
GAGAATGAAGCGGATCGAAGAGGGCATCAAAGAGCTGGGCAGCCAGATCCTGAAAGAACACCCCGTGGAA
AACACCCAGCTGCAGAACGAGAAGCTGTACCTGTACTACCTGCAGAATGGGCGGGATATGTACGTGGACC
AGGAACTGGACATCAACCGGCTGTCCGACTACGATGTGGACCATATCGTGCCTCAGAGCTTTCTGAAGGA
CGACTCCATCGACAACAAGGTGCTGACCAGAAGCGACAAGAACCGGGGCAAGAGCGACAACGTGCCCTCC
GAAGAGGTCGTGAAGAAGATGAAGAACTACTGGCGGCAGCTGCTGAACGCCAAGCTGATTACCCAGAGAA
AGTTCGACAATCTGACCAAGGCCGAGAGAGGCGGCCTGAGCGAACTGGATAAGGCCGGCTTCATCAAGAG
ACAGCTGGTGGAAACCCGGCAGATCACAAAGCACGTGGCACAGATCCTGGACTCCCGGATGAACACTAAG
TACGACGAGAATGACAAGCTGATCCGGGAAGTGAAAGTGATCACCCTGAAGTCCAAGCTGGTGTCCGATT
TCCGGAAGGATTTCCAGTTTTACAAAGTGCGCGAGATCAACAACTACCACCACGCCCACGACGCCTACCT
GAACGCCGTCGTGGGAACCGCCCTGATCAAAAAGTACCCTAAGCTGGAAAGCGAGTTCGTGTACGGCGAC
TACAAGGTGTACGACGTGCGGAAGATGATCGCCAAGAGCGAGCAGGAAATCGGCAAGGCTACCGCCAAGT
ACTTCTTCTACAGCAACATCATGAACTTTTTCAAGACCGAGATTACCCTGGCCAACGGCGAGATCCGGAA
GCGGCCTCTGATCGAGACAAACGGCGAAACCGGGGAGATCGTGTGGGATAAGGGCCGGGATTTTGCCACC
GTGCGGAAAGTGCTGAGCATGCCCCAAGTGAATATCGTGAAAAAGACCGAGGTGCAGACAGGCGGCTTCA
GCAAAGAGTCTATCCTGCCCAAGAGGAACAGCGATAAGCTGATCGCCAGAAAGAAGGACTGGGACCCTAA
GAAGTACGGCGGCTTCGACAGCCCCACCGTGGCCTATTCTGTGCTGGTGGTGGCCAAAGTGGAAAAGGGC
AAGTCCAAGAAACTGAAGAGTGTGAAAGAGCTGCTGGGGATCACCATCATGGAAAGAAGCAGCTTCGAGA
AGAATCCCATCGACTTTCTGGAAGCCAAGGGCTACAAAGAAGTGAAAAAGGACCTGATCATCAAGCTGCC
TAAGTACTCCCTGTTCGAGCTGGAAAACGGCCGGAAGAGAATGCTGGCCTCTGCCGGCGAACTGCAGAAG
GGAAACGAACTGGCCCTGCCCTCCAAATATGTGAACTTCCTGTACCTGGCCAGCCACTATGAGAAGCTGA
AGGGCTCCCCCGAGGATAATGAGCAGAAACAGCTGTTTGTGGAACAGCACAAGCACTACCTGGACGAGAT
CATCGAGCAGATCAGCGAGTTCTCCAAGAGAGTGATCCTGGCCGACGCTAATCTGGACAAAGTGCTGTCC
GCCTACAACAAGCACCGGGATAAGCCCATCAGAGAGCAGGCCGAGAATATCATCCACCTGTTTACCCTGA
CCAATCTGGGAGCCCCTGCCGCCTTCAAGTACTTTGACACCACCATCGACCGGAAGAGGTACACCAGCAC
CAAAGAGGTGCTGGACGCCACCCTGATCCACCAGAGCATCACCGGCCTGTACGAGACACGGATCGACCTG
TCTCAGCTGGGAGGCGACAAGCGACCTGCCGCCACAAAGAAGGCTGGACAGGCTAAGAAGAAGAAAGATT
ACAAAGACGATGACGATAAGGGATCCGGCGCAACAAACTTCTCTCTGCTGAAACAAGCCGGAGATGTCGA
AGAGAATCCTGGACCGACCGAGTACAAGCCCACGGTGCGCCTCGCCACCCGCGACGACGTCCCCAGGGCC
GTACGCACCCTCGCCGCCGCGTTCGCCGACTACCCCGCCACGCGCCACACCGTCGATCCGGACCGCCACA
TCGAGCGGGTCACCGAGCTGCAAGAACTCTTCCTCACGCGCGTCGGGCTCGACATCGGCAAGGTGTGGGT
CGCGGACGACGGCGCCGCGGTGGCGGTCTGGACCACGCCGGAGAGCGTCGAAGCGGGGGCGGTGTTCGCC
GAGATCGGCCCGCGCATGGCCGAGTTGAGCGGTTCCCGGCTGGCCGCGCAGCAACAGATGGAAGGCCTCC
TGGCGCCGCACCGGCCCAAGGAGCCCGCGTGGTTCCTGGCCACCGTCGGAGTCTCGCCCGACCACCAGGG
CAAGGGTCTGGGCAGCGCCGTCGTGCTCCCCGGAGTGGAGGCGGCCGAGCGCGCCGGGGTGCCCGCCTTC
CTGGAGACCTCCGCGCCCCGCAACCTCCCCTTCTACGAGCGGCTCGGCTTCACCGTCACCGCCGACGTCG
AGGTGCCCGAAGGACCGCGCACCTGGTGCATGACCCGCAAGCCCGGTGCCTGAACGCGTTAAGTCGACAA
TCAACCTCTGGATTACAAAATTTGTGAAAGATTGACTGGTATTCTTAACTATGTTGCTCCTTTTACGCTA
TGTGGATACGCTGCTTTAATGCCTTTGTATCATGCTATTGCTTCCCGTATGGCTTTCATTTTCTCCTCCT
TGTATAAATCCTGGTTGCTGTCTCTTTATGAGGAGTTGTGGCCCGTTGTCAGGCAACGTGGCGTGGTGTG
CACTGTGTTTGCTGACGCAACCCCCACTGGTTGGGGCATTGCCACCACCTGTCAGCTCCTTTCCGGGACT
TTCGCTTTCCCCCTCCCTATTGCCACGGCGGAACTCATCGCCGCCTGCCTTGCCCGCTGCTGGACAGGGG
CTCGGCTGTTGGGCACTGACAATTCCGTGGTGTTGTCGGGGAAATCATCGTCCTTTCCTTGGCTGCTCGC
CTGTGTTGCCACCTGGATTCTGCGCGGGACGTCCTTCTGCTACGTCCCTTCGGCCCTCAATCCAGCGGAC
CTTCCTTCCCGCGGCCTGCTGCCGGCTCTGCGGCCTCTTCCGCGTCTTCGCCTTCGCCCTCAGACGAGTC
GGATCTCCCTTTGGGCCGCCTCCCCGCGTCGACTTTAAGACCAATGACTTACAAGGCAGCTGTAGATCTT
AGCCACTTTTTAAAAGAAAAGGGGGGACTGGAAGGGCTAATTCACTCCCAACGAAGACAAGATCTGCTTT
TTGCTTGTACTGGGTCTCTCTGGTTAGACCAGATCTGAGCCTGGGAGCTCTCTGGCTAACTAGGGAACCC
ACTGCTTAAGCCTCAATAAAGCTTGCCTTGAGTGCTTCAAGTAGTGTGTGCCCGTCTGTTGTGTGACTCT
GGTAACTAGAGATCCCTCAGACCCTTTTAGTCAGTGTGGAAAATCTCTAGCAGGGCCCGTTTAAACCCGC
TGATCAGCCTCGACTGTGCCTTCTAGTTGCCAGCCATCTGTTGTTTGCCCCTCCCCCGTGCCTTCCTTGA
CCCTGGAAGGTGCCACTCCCACTGTCCTTTCCTAATAAAATGAGGAAATTGCATCGCATTGTCTGAGTAG
GTGTCATTCTATTCTGGGGGGTGGGGTGGGGCAGGACAGCAAGGGGGAGGATTGGGAAGACAATAGCAGG
CATGCTGGGGATGCGGTGGGCTCTATGGCTTCTGAGGCGGAAAGAACCAGCTGGGGCTCTAGGGGGTATC
CCC
[124 nt withheld, positions 8684-8807]
C
[91 nt withheld, positions 8809-8899]
A
[49 nt withheld, positions 8901-8949]
CCTTTGACGTTGGAGTCCACGTTCTTT
[37 nt withheld, positions 8977-9013]
ACCCTATCTCGGTCTATTCTTTTGATTTATAAGGGATTTTGCCGATTTCGGCCTATTGGTTAAAAAATGA
GCTGATTTAACAAAAATTTAACGCGAATTAATTCTGTGGAATGTGTGTCAGTTAGGGTGTGGAAAGTCCC
CAGGCTCCCCAGCAGGCAGAAGTATGCAAAGCATGCATCTCAATTAGTCAGCAACCAGGTGTGGAAAGTC
CCCAGGCTCCCCAGCAGGCAGAAGTATGCAAAGCATGCATCTCAATTAGTCAGCAACCATAGTCCCGCCC
CTAACTCCGCCCATCCCGCCCCTAACTCCGCCCAGTTCCGCCCATTCTCCGCCCCATGGCTGACTAATTT
TTTTTATTTATGCAGAGGCCGAGGCCGCCTCTGCCTCTGAGCTATTCCAGAAGTAGTGAGGAGGCTTTTT
TGGAGGCCTAGGCTTTTGCAAAAAGCTCCCGGGAGCTTGTATATCCATTTTCGGATCTGATCAGCACGTG
TTGACAATTAATCATCGGCATAGTATATCGGCATAGTATAATACGACAAGGTGAGGAACTAAACCATGGC
CAAGTTGACCAGTGCCGTTCCGGTGCTCACCGCGCGCGACGTCGCCGGAGCGGTCGAGTTCTGGACCGAC
CGGCTCGGGTTCTCCCGGGACTTCGTGGAGGACGACTTCGCCGGTGTGGTCCGGGACGACGTGACCCTGT
TCATCAGCGCGGTCCAGGACCAGGTGGTGCCGGACAACACCCTGGCCTGGGTGTGGGTGCGCGGCCTGGA
CGAGCTGTACGCCGAGTGGTCGGAGGTCGTGTCCACGAACTTCCGGGACGCCTCCGGGCCGGCCATGACC
GAGATCGGCGAGCAGCCGTGGGGGCGGGAGTTCGCCCTGCGCGACCCGGCCGGCAACTGCGTGCACTTCG
TGGCCGAGGAGCAGGACTGACACGTGCTACGAGATTTCGATTCCACCGCCGCCTTCTATGAAAGGTTGGG
CTTCGGAATCGTTTTCCGGGACGCCGGCTGGATGATCCTCCAGCGCGGGGATCTCATGCTGGAGTTCTTC
GCCCACCCCAACTTGTTTATTGCAGCTTATAATGGTTACAAATAAAGCAATAGCATCACAAATTTCACAA
ATAAAGCATTTTTTTCACTGCATTCTAGTTGTGGTTTGTCCAAACTCATCAATGTATCTTATCATGTCTG
TATACCGTCGACCTCTAGCTAGAGCTTGGCGTAATCATGGTCATAGCTGTTTCCTGTGTGAAATTGTTAT
CCGCTCACAATTCCACACAACATACGAGCCGGAAGCATAAAGTGTAAAGCCTGGGGTGCCTAATGAGTGA
GCTAACTCACATTAATTGCGTTGCGCTCACTGCCCGCTTTCCAGTCGGGAAACCTGTCGTGCCAGCTGCA
TTAATGAATCGGCCAACGCGCGGGGAGAGGCGGTTTGCGTATTGGGCGCTCTTCCGCTTCCTCGCTCACT
GACTCGCTGCGCTCGGTCGTTCGGCTGCGGCGAGCGGTATCAGCTCACTCAAAGGCGGTAATACGGTTAT
CCACAGAATCAGGGGATAACGCAGGAAAGAACATGTGAGCAAAAGGCCAGCAAAAGGCCAGGAACCGTAA
AAAGGCCGCGTTGCTGGCGTTTTTCCATAGGCTCCGCCCCCCTGACGAGCATCACAAAAATCGACGCTCA
AGTCAGAGGTGGCGAAACCCGACAGGACTATAAAGATACCAGGCGTTTCCCCCTGGAAGCTCCCTCGTGC
GCTCTCCTGTTCCGACCCTGCCGCTTACCGGATACCTGTCCGCCTTTCTCCCTTCGGGAAGCGTGGCGCT
TTCTCATAGCTCACGCTGTAGGTATCTCAGTTCGGTGTAGGTCGTTCGCTCCAAGCTGGGCTGTGTGCAC
GAACCCCCCGTTCAGCCCGACCGCTGCGCCTTATCCGGTAACTATCGTCTTGAGTCCAACCCGGTAAGAC
ACGACTTATCGCCACTGGCAGCAGCCACTGGTAACAGGATTAGCAGAGCGAGGTATGTAGGCGGTGCTAC
AGAGTTCTTGAAGTGGTGGCCTAACTACGGCTACACTAGAAGAACAGTATTTGGTATCTGCGCTCTGCTG
AAGCCAGTTACCTTCGGAAAAAGAGTTGGTAGCTCTTGATCCGGCAAACAAACCACCGCTGGTAGCGGTG
GTTTTTTTGTTTGCAAGCAGCAGATTACGCGCAGAAAAAAAGGATCTCAAGAAGATCCTTTGATCTTTTC
TACGGGGTCTGACGCTCAGTGGAACGAAAACTCACGTTAAGGGATTTTGGTCATGAGATTATCAAAAAGG
ATCTTCACCTAGATCCTTTTAAATTAAAAATGAAGTTTTAAATCAATCTAAAGTATATATGAGTAAACTT
GGTCTGACAGTTACCAATGCTTAATCAGTGAGGCACCTATCTCAGCGATCTGTCTATTTCGTTCATCCAT
AGTTGCCTGACTCCCCGTCGTGTAGATAACTACGATACGGGAGGGCTTACCATCTGGCCCCAGTGCTGCA
ATGATACCGCGAGACCCACGCTCACCGGCTCCAGATTTATCAGCAATAAACCAGCCAGCCGGAAGGGCCG
AGCGCAGAAGTGGTCCTGCAACTTTATCCGCCTCCATCCAGTCTATTAATTGTTGCCGGGAAGCTAGAGT
AAGTAGTTCGCCAGTTAATAGTTTGCGCAACGTTGTTGCCATTGCTACAGGCATCGTGGTGTCACGCTCG
TCGTTTGGTATGGCTTCATTCAGCTCCGGTTCCCAACGATCAAGGCGAGTTACATGATCCCCCATGTTGT
GCAAAAAAGCGGTTAGCTCCTTCGGTCCTCCGATCGTTGTCAGAAGTAAGTTGGCCGCAGTGTTATCACT
CATGGTTATGGCAGCACTGCATAATTCTCTTACTGTCATGCCATCCGTAAGATGCTTTTCTGTGACTGGT
GAGTACTCAACCAAGTCATTCTGAGAATAGTGTATGCGGCGACCGAGTTGCTCTTGCCCGGCGTCAATAC
GGGATAATACCGCGCCACATAGCAGAACTTTAAAAGTGCTCATCATTGGAAAACGTTCTTCGGGGCGAAA
ACTCTCAAGGATCTTACCGCTGTTGAGATCCAGTTCGATGTAACCCACTCGTGCACCCAACTGATCTTCA
GCATCTTTTACTTTCACCAGCGTTTCTGGGTGAGCAAAAACAGGAAGGCAAAATGCCGCAAAAAAGGGAA
TAAGGGCGACACGGAAATGTTGAATACTCATACTCTTCCTTTTTCAATATTATTGAAGCATTTATCAGGG
TTATTGTCTCATGAGCGGATACATATTTGAATGTATTTAGAAAAATAAACAAATAGGGGTTCCGCGCACA
TTTCCCCGAAAAGTGCCACCTGACGTCGACGGATCGGGAGATCTCCCGATCCCCTATGGTGCACTCTCAG
TACAATCTGCTCTGATGCCGCATAGTTAAGCCAGTATCTGCTCCCTGCTTGTGTGTTGGAGGTCGCTGAG
TAGTGCGCGAGCAAAATTTAAGCTACAACAAGGCAAGGCTTGACCGACAATTGCATGAAGAATCTGCTTA
GGGTTAGGCGTTTTGCGCTGCTTCGCGATGTACGGGCCAGATATACGCGTTGACATTGATTATTGACTAG
TTATTAATAGTAATCAATTACGGGGTCATTAGTTCATAGCCCATATATGGAGTTCCGCGTTACATAACTT
ACGGTAAATGGCCCGCCTGGCTGACCGCCCAACGACCCCCGCCCATTGACGTCAATAATGACGTATGTTC
CCATAGTAACGCCAATAGGGACTTTCCATTGACGTCAATGGGTGGAGTATTTACGGTAAACTGCCCACTT
GGCAGTACATCAAGTGTATCATATGCCAAGTACGCCCCCTATTGACGTCAATGACGGTAAATGGCCCGCC
TGGCATTATGCCCAGTACATGACCTTATGGGACTTTCCTACTTGGCAGTACATCTACGTATTAGTCATCG
CTATTACCAT
